Addgene plasmid #223044: rag2:RAB3IP_CE_pISceI
Purpose: Express RAB3IP gene in mesenchymal lineage of Zebrafish.
Depositing lab: Alejandro Gutierrez. Depositing organization: Boston Children's Hospital. Publication: A methyltransferase-independent role for METTL1 in tRNA aminoacylation and oncogenic transformation. Ali RH, Orellana EA, Lee SH, Chae YC, Chen Y, Clauwaert J, Kennedy AL, Gutierrez AE, Papke DJ, Valenzuela M, Silverman B, Falzetta A, Ficarro SB, Marto JA, Fletcher CDM, Perez-Atayde A, Alcindor T, Shimamura A, Prensner JR, Gregory RI, Gutierrez A. Mol Cell. 2025 Mar 6;85(5):948-961.e11. doi: 10.1016/j.molcel.2025.01.003. Epub 2025 Jan 31. PubMed 39892392.
Backbone
  Vector backbone: Rag2 plasmid
  Backbone size w/o insert (bp): 12500
  Vector type: Express the insert(gene) in mesenchymal lineage of Zebrafish.
Growth in bacteria
  Bacterial resistance: Ampicillin, 100 μg/mL
  Growth temperature: 37°C
  Growth strain: NEB Stable
  Copy number: Low Copy
Gene/Insert
  Gene/Insert name: RAB3IP
  Species: H. sapiens (human)
  Insert size (bp): 1428
  Entrez Gene: RAB3IP (a.k.a. RABIN3, RABIN8)
  Promoter: Rag2
  Cloning method: Restriction Enzyme; 5′ cloning site BamHi (unknown if destroyed); 3′ cloning site Clai (unknown if destroyed)
  Sequencing primers: 5′ CTGTGGTAAAGCCATGGTTG
Terms and licenses: Academic/Nonprofit Terms; Industry Terms: Not Available to Industry
How to cite: rag2:RAB3IP_CE_pISceI was a gift from Alejandro Gutierrez (Addgene plasmid # 223044 ; http://n2t.net/addgene:223044 ; RRID:Addgene_223044)
