[The description below was written by a language model from this plasmid's Addgene catalogue record and pLannotate feature annotations shown in this document.]
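Description:
rag2:RAB3IP_CE_pISceI is a zebrafish transgenesis plasmid that expresses human RAB3IP (also known as RABIN8) from a rag2 promoter, with the stated aim of expressing it in the mesenchymal lineage of the fish. It is built on a pBluescript-type bacterial backbone. The annotated features include a ColE1/pUC-family origin, an f1 phage origin, the β-lactamase gene with its promoter for ampicillin selection, remnants of the lacZα/lac promoter region, flanking T3 and T7 promoters, and fragments of the multiple cloning site. Although the origin is of a high-copy type, the catalogue lists the plasmid as low copy and propagated in a recombination-tolerant strain, which fits its large size of about 12.3 kb and its repeated elements.

The 1,428 bp RAB3IP coding sequence was inserted by restriction cloning between BamHI and ClaI sites and is followed by SV40 polyadenylation signals. RAB3IP encodes a guanine nucleotide exchange factor that activates RAB8A and RAB8B and promotes polarized vesicle transport. The roughly 5 kb upstream of the coding sequence carries no annotations; it presumably holds the rag2 promoter named in the record, but the feature table does not confirm this. A second cassette in the opposite orientation contains EGFP with its own SV40 poly(A) region. About 1 kb of unannotated sequence lies upstream of EGFP, so its promoter is not stated. The "CE" in the name may refer to this reporter cassette, which could mark transgenic animals, but the record does not define it. The name also implies I-SceI meganuclease sites for meganuclease-assisted genomic integration after embryo injection, though none are annotated. The associated publication concerns METTL1 and oncogenic transformation, suggesting use in zebrafish tumour modelling.
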