Features (pLannotate 1.2.2; 22 found; start..end, strand, type, name):
   5091..6518    +  CDS            RAB3IP: RAB3I_HUMAN - Also known as RABIN8. Experimental evidence at protein level: Swiss-Prot protein existence level 1. Guanine nucleotide exchange factor (GEF) which may activate RAB8A and RAB8B (PubMed:12221131, PubMed:26824392). Promotes the exchange of GDP to GTP, converting inactive GDP-bound Rab proteins into their active GTP-bound form (PubMed:12221131, PubMed:26824392). Mediates the release of GDP from RAB8A and RAB8B but not from RAB3A or RAB5 (PubMed:20937701, PubMed:26824392). Modulates actin organization and promotes polarized transport of RAB8A-specific vesicles to the cell surface (Pub
   6531..6665    -  polyA_signal   SV40 poly(A) signal: SV40 polyadenylation signal
   6686..6820    -  polyA_signal   SV40 poly(A) signal: SV40 polyadenylation signal
   6843..6926    -  CDS            large T antigen (fragment): large T antigen from SV40 (simian virus 40)
   6942..7074    +  polyA_signal   SV40 poly(A) signal: SV40 polyadenylation signal
   7079..7096    +  promoter       T7 promoter (fragment): promoter for bacteriophage T7 RNA polymerase
   7125..7841    -  CDS            EGFP: EGFP is a basic (constitutively fluorescent) green fluorescent protein published in 1996, derived from Aequorea victoria. It is reported to be a rapidly-maturing weak dimer with moderate acid sensitivity.
   8928..9011    -  CDS            large T antigen (fragment): large T antigen from SV40 (simian virus 40)
   9022..9044    -  misc_feature   MCS (fragment): pBluescript multiple cloning site
   9063..9084    -  misc_feature   MCS (fragment): pBluescript multiple cloning site
   9093..9111    -  promoter       T7 promoter: promoter for bacteriophage T7 RNA polymerase
   9119..9274    +  CDS            lacZα (fragment): LacZα fragment of β-galactosidase; lacZ fragment
   9305..9733    -  rep_origin     f1 ori (sequence partly withheld): f1 bacteriophage origin of replication; arrow indicates direction of (+) strand synthesis
   9760..9864    +  promoter       AmpR promoter: bla
   9865..10725   +  CDS            AmpR: β-lactamase; bla; confers resistance to ampicillin, carbenicillin, and related antibiotics
  10896..11484   +  rep_origin     ori: high-copy-number ColE1/pMB1/pBR322/pUC origin of replication
  11667..11759   +  CDS            lacI (fragment): lac repressor; lacI; The lac repressor binds to the lac operator to inhibit transcription in E. coli. This inhibition can be relieved by adding lactose or isopropyl-β-D-thiogalactopyranoside (IPTG).
  11772..11793   +  protein_bind   CAP binding site: CAP binding activates transcription in the presence of cAMP. E. coli catabolite activator protein
  11808..11838   +  promoter       lac promoter: promoter for the E. coli lac operon
  11842..11864   +  protein_bind   lac operator (fragment): The lac repressor binds to the lac operator to inhibit transcription in E. coli. This inhibition can be relieved by adding lactose or isopropyl-β-D-thiogalactopyranoside (IPTG). lac repressor encoded by lacI
  11907..11925   +  promoter       T3 promoter: promoter for bacteriophage T3 RNA polymerase
  11938..11957   -  misc_feature   MCS (fragment): pBluescript multiple cloning site
>Addgene plasmid #223044 | rag2:RAB3IP_CE_pISceI | addgene full sequence | sequence record 460295 | Addgene NGS Result
TCACTGTTCTTCAGGCACTCGTGGTTACGGGTTTTTGTTTTGCACTCTTGCACACACATCTCTCGGCCTC
CAAAACAAACACACAACTGCACGAGGGCTCGAAGCCCCCACCGAAAAACAAAAACATTATGCTAATGAGG
AAGGCACAGCTGTTCCCTTCTTCACTCTCTCTCTCGTTCTTTCAACAACAGTCGCCTAATTTCTCTCGTT
CCTTTAAAGAGCCGCCAAGCAGAAACAGTTAATGCAAATATAAGCCTGCGGGAAATAAGGAGAATTTTTA
CAAAATCCGAGCTTCCCCTCCTGCCAAAATGTGATGTGTGACTCACGCATTCGATATTTGGTGTAATGAG
AGTGAATCATTCTGCTCCACACCGAACCCGATGCCACAGACCACTCAGATGCACACCGAGGAGACTATTT
TAACAGCACATTACATCCAGACTGTCACAGATGCATTACCAAGAGTGTGATTTCAGTGTCGAATGCAGGT
CTTAAAGGAAAATCTGTTGCGATTGCATGTGCGCTAACTAGACACGACCAACGAATGGGAACAATCTGTG
AAATATTATACAATCACAGGCAATTAAAAGATGTTTAAAGTTCAATTTAGTTTTAATTAATATGTTATAT
AAAACTAATCTGTTTTAAATGTATATTTATGATTTTAGCTTTAGCTAGCCTCTTGACCAGCAGCTGAAGT
GTCCGGCAAGTACCTAAAAGGGAGACCACATGGGAAAGCTAGGTTGCTCCCGGAAGAGGTGTTAGTAAAC
CAGCAGGTCTACCTGTGGTCTGTGTGGGTCCTAATGCCCCAGTATAAACCAGCAGGTCAACCTGTGGTCT
GTGTGGGTCCTAATGCCCCAGTATATTGATGGAGACTCTATACTGCTCGGTGAGCTCCATCTTTCGGATA
AGATGTTAAAACAAGGTCCCGACTCTCTGTGGTGGTAAAAAATTCCCAGGATGTCCTTCCTACCCTGGCA
TCCTGGACAAATTTGCTCACTGTCCTCTGTCCATCATGGCCTCCTAACCATCCCCATATCATAATTGGCT
TTATCACTCTAGCTGGGGCCGAAATCGCATACTTCCATTTTATGAGGTACGCTAAAATCAGTATGCGAGC
CAAGTAATATGTCCGAATACTTCCGGCGAGATTCTAGAGTGTGCATTCGATGCACGCTACGCTATTCCAT
GATGCCCCGTGAGAGAATTCTTGAATCGGAGAGAAGCAACGCAACTCATGCGGGTAGGTTACGTGACGAT
GACATATTGGCGGATGTAGTACGTCCAAGTTCCATTCATACTGCTCACATTCATATTTTATAGAATGTTC
TTTTCCCACAGCCAAGTAGTAAGTTTAAATTCAAATACAGTACCTACTAAGTAGTAGTAGACGGTTTCGG
ACGCAGCCCCTGTCTCCTCTCCACCAATATACTGGTGTGTAGTGTGCGGTCTGGTGCAATATGGCTGCCA
TCGCGTCATCCAGGTGGATGCTGCACACTGGTGGTTGATGAGGAGATTTTGCCCAAAAAAGTGTTTTGAG
TTTCCAGAAAAGCGCGATATAAATGTAAGGAATTATCATTAGCTTATTATAATGGAACTTTCTGGATAAC
TTGTGCCAGAGCTAGGGGCCATTAAAACTTTGCCCTGGGGTACCTCAGGGAGCTGCAAGGAAGTGCTATA
GGGCTAATGAAATGTTTGGGGGAAAAAAAAAAATTTTATAAGTAAAAATAAAACTAAAATAATTAATAAT
TTCATTGTTGAAAATTATAGTAAAATTGATAAACAAGATAAGCAGCATTAGTATAAAAAACTAAAAACAA
ACGTAATTTAAAATAATTAAATTGTTTTAAATAAATTATACAAAATAATGTTTACAACGACACGGTGGTG
CAGTAGGTAGTGCTGTCGCCAGCAAAGCAAGAAGGTCGCTGGTTCGAGCCTCAGCTGGATCACTTGATGT
TTCTGTGTGGAGCATTCGCGTGCGTTTAACCCCAGATTAATAAAGAGACTAAGCCGAAAAGAAAATAAAT
GTATGAAAATGTTTACGTAAAATGTAAATAAATGCATGATTAATAAAATATATGAATTTTAAAGATTGAG
GTAGAATTGTTTTATTATTCACACATTTGGTTATTTTTAATCAGTGACAACTTGTGATGCTCTTTATATT
GTTTATTACGCTACTTTGAATATTCAGTCTCAAATTGCATGTAAATACGACTTCAAAGCAGAATTAGTTT
AATTTAATTGCCTGTAAACAGTGTTGTACTTTGATGGTGATTGTCTGATAATAATATGATTTCACTATTT
AAAATTTGAAAAAAAAAAATCTGAAAAATACTCACCGGCCACTTTATTAGGTACACCTGTCTAACTGCTT
GTTAACGTAAATTTCTAATCAGCCAATCACCAGGCAGCAACTCAGTGCATTTAGGCATGTAGACATGGTC
AAGACGATCTGCTGCAGTTCAAAGCGAGCATCAGAATGGAGAAGCAAGGTGATTTAAGTGACTTTAAACG
TGACGTGTTTGTTGGTGCCAGACGGGCTGGTCTGAGTATTTCAGAAACTGCTGATTTACTGGGGTTTTCA
CACACAAACATCTCTGGGGTTTACAGAGAATGGTCCAAAAAAAGATAATATCCAGTGAGCGGCAGTTCTG
TGGGGGCAAATGTCTTGTTGATGCCAGAGGTCAGAGGAGAATGGCCTGACTGGTTCCAGCTGATAGAAAG
GCAACAGTAATTCAAATAACCACTCGTTAGAACTGAGGCATGCAGAAGAGCACCTTTGAACACAACATGT
CGAACCTTGAGGCGGGTGGGCTACAGCAGCTCAAGACCACATCGGGTGCCACTCCTGTCAGCTAAGAACA
GGAAACTGAGGCTACAATTCGCACAGGCTCAACATAAGTAGACAATAGAAGATTGAACATTATGTTGCCT
GGTCAGATGGATACATTCTACCTTGTATCAACAGTTCAGGCTGGTGATGGTGGTGTAATGGTGTGGGGGA
TATATTCTTGGCACACTTTGGGCCCATTAGTACCAATTAACCATCGTGTCAACGCCACAGCCTAACTGAG
TATTGTTGCTGACCATGTTCATTTCTTTTTGACCACAGTGTACCCATCTTCTGATGGCTACTTCCTGCAG
GATAATGCACCATGTCATAAAGCGTGAATGATCTCAGACTGGTTTCTTGAACATGACAATGAGTTCACTG
TGCTCGAATGACCTCCACAGTCACCAGATCTCAATCCAATAGAGCGCCTTTGGGGTGTGGTAGAATGGAA
GATTCGCATCCTGGATGTGCAGCCGACAAATCTGCATGATGCTAGCATGTCAATATGGACCAAAATCTCT
GAGGAATTTTCCAGTACCTGGTTGAAATGCAAAAGGAAGGGAATCTATGCTAAGGCAAAAAGAGGTCCAA
CCCAGTACTAGTGGGGTGTACATAATAAAGTGGCCGGTGAGTGTATATTGTTAAGGATATCTAGATAATC
CAAATAATTTACAGCACTATTTAAAAAAAAAACTTTATGTCACCAAGTCTGCATTTATTTGATCACAATT
ACAGTCGAAAAAGCAATATCGGGATACATTGTTTCCATTTAAAATAACTATATTATATTTTAAATATTTT
TGACAATGTTATTTCTTTAATGCCAAAGCTAAATTGTATTCAATCTGAATTTTAGTGTCACATGATCCTT
CAGAAAATATTAACACATTGCTAAAAATGTATATTATTATCAATTTGGATTTTTTTTTTTTTTTTGTATA
TTAACCTATGCTATTGGTTACTATACAAAAGTATTACTGTGAATATATGCATATACAGAACCGTATCAAG
CGCGGGGGGTGGTTGGGTTATGTCCCCATTTGGAAAGACCTGGAAACATTCATAATGACTAAAATTGCAC
GGAAAAATATAATATCTATGAGTATTGCTGATCAGCAGCACAAAACCAGAACTCCATATTAATAAACAGC
CAATGATGCAGTGAGTTTGTGCATGTTTTCATTCAAACTCGTGTGATTGTGCTCAAACACCTGTTGTGAG
CAGCAGTTGCAAACAGTAAACCTCAAGAGGAGCCAGTCAACCTTCACAAACACTCAACCTCTGGCTCACT
CACTAAACAATTCGCGTTAATATCTAAAATAAAAATTTCCAGCACCAAACAGCTCTCAGATTTCGGAGTA
CACTGACCAAGAGGTAAGAAGTAACGTTACATTACTAGGACGACTATTGTAAGACTAGATATGTAATATT
TGGAAGCGTACGTGTTTTAAGTGACATATAGAGTAGAGGAACTGATGGAAATACGATTTGCATAATGTAA
AATGATATATATTAAAATATAGGCTACAGTAGGTAACGTGGTTTACATATAACGTTACTGTGTTAATGTA
GTGCTCAGTTACTCGTGTTGACAGTTATTATTAGTGCTTGCTAATTTGTTTGTTAATGCTTCTCTTGCGT
ATTTGATTACCTTCAGGCGAATCTAAAACATATCAGATGTAGAAACGGCAGAAAAATGTTGAAGAAAATA
CGAGAATAGTAGCTTTTGGAGCACATAGAAAAGTACATCAGATAAAGCCTACCGTTTAAACGCAGACGCC
GCTCTCGCACTGAATGCTGGGTACTGTAGTCCTTATATTGTATGCTTAATGTGCGTCTCAACGGGAAACT
AGAGTTAGGAAAACTACAATTTCCTGTGGAAAATGTTTCTGTTTTCGGGGAAACAGCGAAAGAAAGATAT
GGTTCCGCGTTTTTTTCTTACTTTGAATAATAAAATAAGACCTAACTACACACTTCGCTTACTCTTATGC
TAATTTGAAGCACTAGCATTCTTTGATACAATGATAATCATTTAAACATCACAGTTATACTACAAATACT
ATGGTTAAACTATGTCTAGTGTAGTGTAACACTATGGTTGCCATTGTTATCTTTAAGTTTAAGTATTATC
TGTGGTAAAGCCATGGTTGGTTTTTATAAGAGGTAATAAAATTAACATTGTACAATTAAATGACTATAAA
TTAATGTTTTTTTTTATTTTTTTTACACAGCTACCTTCAAAAAGGGATCCATGGGATTAAAAAAGATGAA
AGGGTTATCTTATGATGAGGCTTTTGCTATGGCTAATGATCCCTTGGAAGGCTTCCATGAAGTAAACCTT
GCTTCACCTACTTCTCCGGACCTTCTTGGTGTGTATGAATCAGGAACTCAAGAGCAGACTACCTCACCAA
GTGTCATCTACCGGCCACACCCTTCAGCTTTATCCTCTGTACCTATCCAGGCAAATGCATTAGATGTTTC
TGAACTTCCTACACAACCCGTGTATTCATCCCCCAGACGTTTAAATTGTGCGGAAATATCTAGTATCAGC
TTTCATGTTACAGACCCAGCCCCTTGCTCTACCTCTGGAGTCACAGCTGGATTAACTAAATTAACTACAA
GAAAGGACAACTATAATGCAGAGAGAGAGTTTTTACAGGGTGCTACTATAACAGAGGCTTGCGATGGCAG
TGATGATATTTTTGGGTTGAGTACTGATAGTCTGTCTCGTTTACGAAGCCCATCTGTTTTGGAAGTTAGA
GAAAAGGGCTATGAACGATTAAAAGAAGAACTCGCAAAAGCTCAGAGGGAACTGAAGTTAAAAGATGAAG
AATGTGAGAGGCTTTCAAAAGTGCGAGATCAACTTGGACAGGAATTGGAAGAACTCACAGCTAGTCTATT
TGAGGAAGCTCATAAAATGGTGAGAGAAGCAAATATCAAGCAGGCAACAGCAGAAAAACAGCTAAAAGAA
GCACAAGGAAAAATTGATGTACTTCAAGCTGAAGTAGCTGCATTGAAGACACTTGTATTGTCCAGTTCTC
CAACATCACCTACGCAGGAGCCTTTGCCAGGTGGAAAGACACCTTTTAAAAAGGGGCATACAAGAAATAA
AAGCACAAGCAGTGCTATGAGTGGCAGTCATCAGGACCTCAGTGTGATACAGCCAATTGTAAAAGACTGC
AAAGAGGCTGACTTATCCTTGTATAATGAATTCCGATTGTGGAAGGATGAGCCCACAATGGACAGGACGT
GTCCTTTCTTAGACAAAATCTACCAGGAAGATATCTTTCCATGTTTAACATTCTCAAAAAGTGAGTTGGC
TTCAGCTGTTCTGGAGGCTGTGGAAAACAATACTCTAAGCATTGAACCAGTGGGATTACAACCTATCCGG
TTTGTGAAAGCTTCTGCAGTTGAATGCGGAGGACCAAAAAAATGTGCTCTCACTGGCCAGAGTAAGTCCT
GTAAACACAGAATTAAATTAGGGGACTCAAGCAACTATTATTATATTTCTCCTTTTTGCAGATACAGGAT
CACTTCTGTATGTAACTTTTTTACATACATTCGATACATTCAGCAGGGACTCGTGAAACAGCAGGATGTT
GATCAGATGTTTTGGGAGGTTATGCAGTTGAGAAAAGAGATGTCATTGGCAAAGCTGGGTTATTTCAAAG
AGGAACTCTGAATCGATGATGATCCAGACATGATAAGATACATTGATGAGTTTGGACAAACCACAACTAG
AATGCAGTGAAAAAAATGCTTTATTTGTGAAATTTGTGATGCTATTGCTTTATTTGTAACCATTATAAGC
TGCAATAAACAAGTTAACAACAACAATTCGATGATGATCCAGACATGATAAGATACATTGATGAGTTTGG
ACAAACCACAACTAGAATGCAGTGAAAAAAATGCTTTATTTGTGAAATTTGTGATGCTATTGCTTTATTT
GTAACCATTATAAGCTGCAATAAACAAGTTAACAACAACAATTGCATTCATTTTATGTTTCAGGTTCAGG
GGGAGGTGTGGGAGGTTTTTTAAAGCAAGTAAAACCTCTACAAATGTGGTATGGCTGATTATGATCCTCT
AGATCAGATCTCTTGTTTATTGCAGCTTATAATGGTTACAAATAAAGCAATAGCATCACAAATTTCACAA
ATAAAGCATTTTTTTCACTGCATTCTAGTTGTGGTTTGTCCAAACTCATCAATGTATCTTATCATGTCTG
GATCTACGTAATACGACTCACTATAGTTCTAGAGGCTCGAGAGGGGCCGCTTTACTTGTACAGCTCGTCC
ATGCCGAGAGTGATCCCGGCGGCGGTCACGAACTCCAGCAGGACCATGTGATCGCGCTTCTCGTTGGGGT
CTTTGCTCAGGGCGGACTGGGTGCTCAGGTAGTGGTTGTCGGGCAGCAGCACGGGGCCGTCGCCGATGGG
GGTGTTCTGCTGGTAGTGGTCGGCGAGCTGCACGCTGCCGTCCTCGATGTTGTGGCGGATCTTGAAGTTC
ACCTTGATGCCGTTCTTCTGCTTGTCGGCCATGATATAGACGTTGTGGCTGTTGTAGTTGTACTCCAGCT
TGTGCCCCAGGATGTTGCCGTCCTCCTTGAAGTCGATGCCCTTCAGCTCGATGCGGTTCACCAGGGTGTC
GCCCTCGAACTTCACCTCGGCGCGGGTCTTGTAGTTGCCGTCGTCCTTGAAGAAGATGGTGCGCTCCTGG
ACGTAGCCTTCGGGCATGGCGGACTTGAAGAAGTCGTGCTGCTTCATGTGGTCGGGGTAGCGGCTGAAGC
ACTGCACGCCGTAGGTCAGGGTGGTCACGAGGGTGGGCCAGGGCACGGGCAGCTTGCCGGTGGTGCAGAT
GAACTTCAGGGTCAGCTTGCCGTAGGTGGCATCGCCCTCGCCCTCGCCGGACACGCTGAACTTGTGGCCG
TTTACGTCGCCGTCCAGCTCGACCAGGATGGGCACCACCCCGGTGAACAGCTCTTCGCCCTTGCTCACCA
TGGTCACTGTCTGCTTTGCTGTTGGTCTGGGCTCCTGGGTCACTGGCTTACTAATGGAGTCTTTATGTAT
GAGGACTCTTATCAATTGTTCTTCTATAAAGGTCTGCAGTGTTTCTGTTCGTCCCCTACATGGACACCCA
GAGCCTCCTAAATACAGGAGCCCTGATAACTGCACAAGTGCTCAGATTCCAGCAGGGTGGAAATGAGATA
AAGTGTGCAGATGGGGAGGGGGACGTGAATGAGAGATTTGAGGGATGAAAAGGATGGATGAACGCATTGA
AAATAGCCCCTTTCACAAAATAATACCAGTAAATTGTCATATAATTAATGACCAGACCTTTACCTGTAAA
TGATGTGATGTTCATATACAGAAGAATGCCAACAATTTACAGATGATTTTACAAATTCTTAATTTTCCTT
TTCTAAATGGATTTGTTCACACATTATCTCTTCAAAGCAATTGAATTTTCTGGAAAAGATTGGCTGTGTG
TGTAAAAGGTGCTACTGAGGAATTTAATGTGACATGGAATGAAGCAAACAGCAGCCTAAGACAGGATGGC
AGGAAAAATGTCACATGTTTAAAATAAGAGTGAAACCAACGACCTGGACTTATAGAGACTGTGTGTCCTT
AGGCAAAGCTCTTGTACAAACAGTGCTTGTGACTGTGAAATTCGGGGTTTGCCTGGATTGTGTTAAATGT
GTGCTTGGATGTATCATAAAAAAGAATCGGTTCTCTGTATTTGACATTTTCTGTAATTTATCTAAAGTTA
CAACTGGCTATGCCTGATTTTTATCACTATTGAATCAATCATTTTAAAGAATGTTAAGTCTGCTGATTTG
GAGAGCTCATTTACATTTATTTTGAATGTCTCTTATTTAACACAACTGATTTAAGCTTTAGATCTGCGAA
GATACGGCCACGGGTGCTCTTGATCCTGTGGCTGATTTTGGACTGTGCTGCTCGCAGCTGCTGATGAATC
ACATACTTCCTCCATTTTCTTCCACTGATTGACTGTTATAATTTCCCTAATTTCCAGGTCAAGGTGCTGT
GCATTGTGGTAATAGATGTGACATGATTGCATTCATTTTATGTTTCAGGTTCAGGGGGAGGTGTGGGAGG
TTTTTTAAAGCAAGTAAAACCTCTACAAATGTGGTATGGCTGATTATGATCCTCTAGATCAGATCCACTA
GTTCTAGAGCGGCCATTACCCTGTTATCCCTAGGCCGCCACCGCGGTGGAGCTCCAATTCGCCCTATAGT
GAGTCGTATTACGCGCGCTCACTGGCCGTCGTTTTACAACGTCGTGACTGGGAAAACCCTGGCGTTACCC
AACTTAATCGCCTTGCAGCACATCCCCCTTTCGCCAGCTGGCGTAATAGCGAAGAGGCCCGCACCGATCG
CCCTTCCCAACAGTTGCGCAGCCTGAATGGCGAATGGAAATTGTAAGCGTTAATATTTTGTTAAAATTCG
CGTTAAATTTTTGTTAAATCAGCTCATTTTTTAACCAATAGGCCGAAATCGGCAAAATCCCTTATAAATC
AAAAGAATAGACCGAGATAGGGT
[37 nt withheld, positions 9404-9440]
AAAGAACGTGGACTCCAACGTCAAAGG
[49 nt withheld, positions 9468-9516]
T
[91 nt withheld, positions 9518-9608]
G
[124 nt withheld, positions 9610-9733]
CAGGTGGCACTTTTCGGGGAAATGTGCGCGGAACCCCTATTTGTTTATTTTTCTAAATACATTCAAATAT
GTATCCGCTCATGAGACAATAACCCTGATAAATGCTTCAATAATATTGAAAAAGGAAGAGTATGAGTATT
CAACATTTCCGTGTCGCCCTTATTCCCTTTTTTGCGGCATTTTGCCTTCCTGTTTTTGCTCACCCAGAAA
CGCTGGTGAAAGTAAAAGATGCTGAAGATCAGTTGGGTGCACGAGTGGGTTACATCGAACTGGATCTCAA
CAGCGGTAAGATCCTTGAGAGTTTTCGCCCCGAAGAACGTTTTCCAATGATGAGCACTTTTAAAGTTCTG
CTATGTGGCGCGGTATTATCCCGTATTGACGCCGGGCAAGAGCAACTCGGTCGCCGCATACACTATTCTC
AGAATGACTTGGTTGAGTACTCACCAGTCACAGAAAAGCATCTTACGGATGGCATGACAGTAAGAGAATT
ATGCAGTGCTGCCATAACCATGAGTGATAACACTGCGGCCAACTTACTTCTGACAACGATCGGAGGACCG
AAGGAGCTAACCGCTTTTTTGCACAACATGGGGGATCATGTAACTCGCCTTGATCGTTGGGAACCGGAGC
TGAATGAAGCCATACCAAACGACGAGCGTGACACCACGATGCCTGTAGCAATGGCAACAACGTTGCGCAA
ACTATTAACTGGCGAACTACTTACTCTAGCTTCCCGGCAACAATTAATAGACTGGATGGAGGCGGATAAA
GTTGCAGGACCACTTCTGCGCTCGGCCCTTCCGGCTGGCTGGTTTATTGCTGATAAATCTGGAGCCGGTG
AGCGTGGGTCTCGCGGTATCATTGCAGCACTGGGGCCAGATGGTAAGCCCTCCCGTATCGTAGTTATCTA
CACGACGGGGAGTCAGGCAACTATGGATGAACGAAATAGACAGATCGCTGAGATAGGTGCCTCACTGATT
AAGCATTGGTAACTGTCAGACCAAGTTTACTCATATATACTTTAGATTGATTTAAAACTTCATTTTTAAT
TTAAAAGGATCTAGGTGAAGATCCTTTTTGATAATCTCATGACCAAAATCCCTTAACGTGAGTTTTCGTT
CCACTGAGCGTCAGACCCCGTAGAAAAGATCAAAGGATCTTCTTGAGATCCTTTTTTTCTGCGCGTAATC
TGCTGCTTGCAAACAAAAAAACCACCGCTACCAGCGGTGGTTTGTTTGCCGGATCAAGAGCTACCAACTC
TTTTTCCGAAGGTAACTGGCTTCAGCAGAGCGCAGATACCAAATACTGTTCTTCTAGTGTAGCCGTAGTT
AGGCCACCACTTCAAGAACTCTGTAGCACCGCCTACATACCTCGCTCTGCTAATCCTGTTACCAGTGGCT
GCTGCCAGTGGCGATAAGTCGTGTCTTACCGGGTTGGACTCAAGACGATAGTTACCGGATAAGGCGCAGC
GGTCGGGCTGAACGGGGGGTTCGTGCACACAGCCCAGCTTGGAGCGAACGACCTACACCGAACTGAGATA
CCTACAGCGTGAGCTATGAGAAAGCGCCACGCTTCCCGAAGGGAGAAAGGCGGACAGGTATCCGGTAAGC
GGCAGGGTCGGAACAGGAGAGCGCACGAGGGAGCTTCCAGGGGGAAACGCCTGGTATCTTTATAGTCCTG
TCGGGTTTCGCCACCTCTGACTTGAGCGTCGATTTTTGTGATGCTCGTCAGGGGGGCGGAGCCTATGGAA
AAACGCCAGCAACGCGGCCTTTTTACGGTTCCTGGCCTTTTGCTGGCCTTTTGCTCACATGTTCTTTCCT
GCGTTATCCCCTGATTCTGTGGATAACCGTATTACCGCCTTTGAGTGAGCTGATACCGCTCGCCGCAGCC
GAACGACCGAGCGCAGCGAGTCAGTGAGCGAGGAAGCGGAAGAGCGCCCAATACGCAAACCGCCTCTCCC
CGCGCGTTGGCCGATTCATTAATGCAGCTGGCACGACAGGTTTCCCGACTGGAAAGCGGGCAGTGAGCGC
AACGCAATTAATGTGAGTTAGCTCACTCATTAGGCACCCCAGGCTTTACACTTTATGCTTCCGGCTCGTA
TGTTGTGTGGAATTGTGAGCGGATAACAATTTCACACAGGAAACAGCTATGACCATGATTACGCCAAGCG
CGCAATTAACCCTCACTAAAGGGAACAAAAGCTGGGTACCGGGCCCCCCCTCGAATTACCCTGTTATCCC
TATCGAGCAAAATCAATCCTAATGTAAAATAGTATACGTTCATCATTATAATGCAAACACTGTAGAACTG
TTGTGTTGTGCCTTGCATTTCATTCTCAGTTTCTTATCGTCTGTCTCTTTTTACGACAGAGCTAGAAAAA
ACTAGCCTTCATTTGCCATCGCCGTATGCAAATCCACTCCAGAACTCAACAGGTTTGTTCTGCGGCGGGT
GTAAGTGTGAACACCGGCATGTAAGTGCGCTTGAGCAGGAGAATAAAGCGCTCAGAGACACCGGAGGAAT
CCTTTATTTTGCGTTGCGCCTCAGGGGATTCGCTGAGCCTTCTCTTCATGGCCCTGCTCTTCAGACACAG
GTGCTCCGCTGTTTGTGTTTT
